Addgene plasmid #42997: I-AGAG
Depositing lab: Chad Cowan & Kiran Musunuru. Depositing organization: Harvard University. Publication: A TALEN Genome-Editing System for Generating Human Stem Cell-Based Disease Models. Ding Q, Lee YK, Schaefer EA, Peters DT, Veres A, Kim K, Kuperwasser N, Motola DL, Meissner TB, Hendriks WT, Trevisan M, Gupta RM, Moisan A, Banks E, Friesen M, Schinzel RT, Xia F, Tang A, Xia Y, Figueroa E, Wann A, Ahfeldt T, Daheron L, Zhang F, Rubin LL, Peng LF, Chung RT, Musunuru K, Cowan CA. Cell Stem Cell. 2012 Dec 12. pii: S1934-5909(12)00645-5. doi: 10.1016/j.stem.2012.11.011. PubMed 23246482.
Backbone
  Vector backbone: pCRII-TOPO
  Backbone manufacturer: Invitrogen
  Backbone size w/o insert (bp): 3973
  Vector type: Bacterial Cloning
Growth in bacteria
  Bacterial resistance: Ampicillin and Kanamycin, 100 & 50 μg/mL
  Growth temperature: 37°C
  Growth strain: Top10
  Copy number: High Copy
Gene/Insert
  Gene/Insert name: I-AGAG
  Species: Synthetic
  Insert size (bp): 424
  Cloning method: TOPO Cloning
  Sequencing primers: 5′ T7; 3′ M13-rev
Terms and licenses: Academic/Nonprofit Terms; Industry Terms: Not Available to Industry
How to cite: I-AGAG was a gift from Chad Cowan & Kiran Musunuru (Addgene plasmid # 42997 ; http://n2t.net/addgene:42997 ; RRID:Addgene_42997)
