[The description below was written by a language model from this plasmid's Addgene catalogue record.]
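Description:
I-AGAG is a bacterial cloning plasmid built on the commercial pCRII-TOPO backbone (about 4.0 kb without insert), carrying a 424 bp synthetic insert introduced by TOPO cloning. It is a high-copy plasmid maintained in E. coli and carries both ampicillin and kanamycin resistance markers, as is standard for this backbone. The vector type is listed simply as bacterial cloning, so the plasmid serves as a storage and propagation vehicle for the insert, not as an expression construct. No promoter is recorded as driving the insert. The T7 and M13-reverse priming sites flanking the cloning site are given as the sequencing primers, which allows the fragment to be read from both ends.

The record does not describe the insert's content beyond its name, synthetic origin and size. The associated publication describes a TALEN genome-editing system for generating human stem cell-based disease models. In that context, the name suggests a pre-assembled block of TAL effector repeat modules specifying the four-base sequence A-G-A-G. The "I" prefix may mark its position or series within an assembly library. A 424 bp insert would fit roughly four repeat units of about 100 bp each, but this reading is an inference, not something the catalogue states. On that reading, the plasmid would be one member of a library of multimer building blocks that are excised or amplified and joined in order to build custom TALE DNA-binding arrays, which are then fused to a nuclease domain in a separate expression vector. No feature table was supplied, so the exact boundaries, flanking restriction sites and orientation of the insert cannot be given here.
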