>Addgene plasmid #42997 | I-AGAG | depositor partial sequence | sequence record 58262 | I-AGAG sequence 424 bps
CGTCTCCTGACCCCAGAGCAGGTCGTGGCAATCGCCTCCAACATTGGCGGGAAACAGGCACTCGAGACTG
TCCAGCGCCTGCTTCCCGTGCTGTGCCAAGCGCACGGACTCACCCCAGAGCAGGTCGTGGCAATCGCGAG
CAATAACGGCGGAAAACAGGCTTTGGAAACGGTGCAGAGGCTCCTTCCAGTGCTGTGCCAAGCGCACGGC
CTCACCCCAGAGCAGGTCGTGGCAATCGCCTCCAACATTGGCGGGAAACAGGCACTCGAGACTGTCCAGC
GCCTGCTTCCCGTGCTGTGCCAAGCGCACGGATTAACCCCAGAGCAGGTCGTGGCAATCGCGAGCAATAA
CGGCGGAAAACAGGCTTTGGAAACGGTGCAGAGGCTCCTTCCAGTGCTGTGCCAAGCGCACGGCTTAAGA
GACG
