>Addgene plasmid #42997 | I-AGAG | addgene partial sequence | sequence record 59965 | M13-F20 5'-TGTAAAACGACGGCCAGT-3'
CTATAGGGCGAATTGGGCCCTCTAGATGCATGCTCGAGCGGCCGCCAGTGTGATGGATATCTGCAGAATT
CGCCCTTATATAGATGCCGTCCTAGCGCGTCTCCTGACCCCAGAGCAGGTCGTGGCAATCGCCTCCAACA
TTGGCGGGAAACAGGCACTCGAGACTGTCCAGCGCCTGCTTCCCGTGCTGTGCCAAGCGCACGGACTCAC
CCCAGAGCAGGTCGTGGCAATCGCGAGCAATAACGGCGGAAAACAGGCTTTGGAAACGGTGCAGAGGCTC
CTTCCAGTGCTGTGCCAAGCGCACGGCCTCACCCCAGAGCAGGTCGTGGCAATCGCCTCCAACATTGGCG
GGAAACAGGCACTCGAGACTGTCCAGCGCCTGCTTCCCGTGCTGTGCCAAGCGCACGGATTAACCCCAGA
GCAGGTCGTGGCAATCGCGAGCAATAACGGCGGAAAACAGGCTTTGGAAACGGTGCAGAGGCTCCTTCCA
GTGCTGTGCCAAGCGCACGGCTTAAGAGACGTGGGCACAGGAAAGATACTTAAGGGCGAATTCCAGCACA
CTGGCGGCCGTTACTAGTGGATCCGAGCTCGGTACCAAGCTTGGCGTAATCATGGTCATAGCTGTTTCCT
GTGTGAAATTGTTATCCGCTCACAATTCCACACAACATACGAGCCGGAAGCATAAAGTGTAAAGCCTGGG
GTGCCTAATGAGTGAGCTAACTCACATTAATTGCGTTGCGCTCACTGCCCGCTTTCCAGTCGGGAAACCT
GTCGTGCCAGCTGCATTAATGAATCGGCCAACGCGCGGGGAGAGGCGGTTTGCGTATTGGGCGCTCTTCC
GCTTCCTCGCTCACTGACTCGCT
